>Addgene plasmid #230799 | AiP20137 - pAAV-AiE2588m-minBG-iCre(R297T)-BGHpA | addgene full sequence | sequence record 471053 | Addgene NGS Result
CCTGCAGGCAGCTGCGCGCTCGCTCGCTCACTGAGGCCGCCCGGGCGTCGGGCGACCTTTGGTCGCCCGG
CCTCAGTGAGCGAGCGAGCGCGCAGAGAGGGAGTGGCCAACTCCATCACTAGGGGTTCCTGCGGCCGCAT
TTTAGCCCTAAGATTATATCTCTCATTTCCCTCAATAAGAAATGTTGGTATCTCCTTTTATGTTCATTTC
TGGCTCTCGGCACAGTCTACATTTAGCCTTGAAACTTACATACTTGGTGAGATTTTTTTTTAGTTCATGT
TATATAATTTTCAGGTAGTGAGGCACCTGCATTATTCTGTACTACTGTTCTTGATATAACTTTTTCTTTG
TACGAGACATTCTGGGATTCAATACCTTGACCTCTCTCTTTCTCTTACATATTCATCATTAATCTGTCCA
TTTTGGTTTTAAAATTTTTAGAAAATTATCTTGCAAATGGAACTCATTTGTAATATTTGACAATAGTAAA
GCATAGAATGAGTTAATTAGGTGAACTCTGAGTGTATGTTCCAGGTTAGAAATCATGTGACATCAATACT
GACACAATAAGAAAGAGAACATGAGATTCTGTGATTTATAATTCATTGCGTATCAAAGAGTATGAACCTA
GTATCTTGGAGGTAGTCTGAATGGAGGTTGAGGACATGGACTGTGCAACCTATAGACAAACTCCATTGCA
CCATTCGGAGCTCGGGCTGGGCATAAAAGTCAGGGCAGAGCCATCTATTGCTTACATTTGCTTCTGGGAT
CCAGATCTTTCGAAGCTAGCCACCATGGTGCCCAAGAAGAAGAGGAAAGTCTCCAACCTGCTGACTGTGC
ACCAAAACCTGCCTGCCCTCCCTGTGGATGCCACCTCTGATGAAGTCAGGAAGAACCTGATGGACATGTT
CAGGGACAGGCAGGCCTTCTCTGAACACACCTGGAAGATGCTCCTGTCTGTGTGCAGATCCTGGGCTGCC
TGGTGCAAGCTGAACAACAGGAAATGGTTCCCTGCTGAACCTGAGGATGTGAGGGACTACCTCCTGTACC
TGCAAGCCAGAGGCCTGGCTGTGAAGACCATCCAACAGCACCTGGGCCAGCTCAACATGCTGCACAGGAG
ATCTGGCCTGCCTCGCCCTTCTGACTCCAATGCTGTGTCCCTGGTGATGAGGAGAATCAGAAAGGAGAAT
GTGGATGCTGGGGAGAGAGCCAAGCAGGCCCTGGCCTTTGAACGCACTGACTTTGACCAAGTCAGATCCC
TGATGGAGAACTCTGACAGATGCCAGGACATCAGGAACCTGGCCTTCCTGGGCATTGCCTACAACACCCT
GCTGCGCATTGCCGAAATTGCCAGAATCAGAGTGAAGGACATCTCCCGCACCGATGGTGGGAGAATGCTG
ATCCACATTGGCAGGACCAAGACCCTGGTGTCCACAGCTGGTGTGGAGAAGGCCCTGTCCCTGGGGGTTA
CCAAGCTGGTGGAGAGATGGATCTCTGTGTCTGGTGTGGCTGATGACCCCAACAACTACCTGTTCTGCCG
GGTCAGAAAGAATGGTGTGGCTGCCCCTTCTGCCACCTCCCAACTGTCCACCCGGGCCCTGGAAGGGATC
TTTGAGGCCACCCACCGCCTGATCTATGGTGCCAAGGATGACTCTGGGCAGAGATACCTGGCCTGGTCTG
GCCACTCTGCCAGAGTGGGTGCTGCCACCGACATGGCCAGGGCTGGTGTGTCCATCCCTGAAATCATGCA
GGCTGGTGGCTGGACCAATGTGAACATTGTGATGAACTACATCAGAAACCTGGACTCTGAGACTGGGGCC
ATGGTGAGGCTGCTCGAAGATGGGGACTGAGGCGCGCCGAATTCAAGCTTCTCGAGAGATCTTCGACTGT
GCCTTCTAGTTGCCAGCCATCTGTTGTTTGCCCCTCCCCCGTGCCTTCCTTGACCCTGGAAGGTGCCACT
CCCACTGTCCTTTCCTAATAAAATGAGGAAATTGCATCGCATTGTCTGAGTAGGTGTCATTCTATTCTGG
GGGGTGGGGTGGGGCAGGACAGCAAGGGGGAGGATTGGGAAGACAATAGCAGGCATGAGATCTCACGTGC
GGACCGAGCGGCCGCAGGAACCCCTAGTGATGGAGTTGGCCACTCCCTCTCTGCGCGCTCGCTCGCTCAC
TGAGGCCGGGCGACCAAAGGTCGCCCGACGCCCGGGCTTTGCCCGGGCGGCCTCAGTGAGCGAGCGAGCG
CGCAGCTGCCTGCAGGGGCGCCTGATGCGGTATTTTCTCCTTACGCATCTGTGCGGTATTTCACACCGCA
TA
[95 nt withheld, positions 2313-2407]
T
[46 nt withheld, positions 2409-2454]
C
[141 nt withheld, positions 2456-2596]
CCTTTGACGTTGGAGTCCACGTTCTTT
[37 nt withheld, positions 2624-2660]
ACTCTATCTCGGGCTATTCTTTTGATTTATAAGGGATTTTGCCGATTTCGGTCTATTGGTTAAAAAATGA
GCTGATTTAACAAAAATTTAACGCGAATTTTAACAAAATATTAACGTTTACAATTTTATGGTGCACTCTC
AGTACAATCTGCTCTGATGCCGCATAGTTAAGCCAGCCCCGACACCCGCCAACACCCGCTGACGCGCCCT
GACGGGCTTGTCTGCTCCCGGCATCCGCTTACAGACAAGCTGTGACCGTCTCCGGGAGCTGCATGTGTCA
GAGGTTTTCACCGTCATCACCGAAACGCGCGAGACGAAAGGGCCTCGTGATACGCCTATTTTTATAGGTT
AATGTCATGATAATAATGGTTTCTTAGACGTCAGGTGGCACTTTTCGGGGAAATGTGCGCGGAACCCCTA
TTTGTTTATTTTTCTAAATACATTCAAATATGTATCCGCTCATGAGACAATAACCCTGATAAATGCTTCA
ATAATATTGAAAAAGGAAGAGTATGAGTATTCAACATTTCCGTGTCGCCCTTATTCCCTTTTTTGCGGCA
TTTTGCCTTCCTGTTTTTGCTCACCCAGAAACGCTGGTGAAAGTAAAAGATGCTGAAGATCAGTTGGGTG
CACGAGTGGGTTACATCGAACTGGATCTCAACAGCGGTAAGATCCTTGAGAGTTTTCGCCCCGAAGAACG
TTTTCCAATGATGAGCACTTTTAAAGTTCTGCTATGTGGCGCGGTATTATCCCGTATTGACGCCGGGCAA
GAGCAACTCGGTCGCCGCATACACTATTCTCAGAATGACTTGGTTGAGTACTCACCAGTCACAGAAAAGC
ATCTTACGGATGGCATGACAGTAAGAGAATTATGCAGTGCTGCCATAACCATGAGTGATAACACTGCGGC
CAACTTACTTCTGACAACGATCGGAGGACCGAAGGAGCTAACCGCTTTTTTGCACAACATGGGGGATCAT
GTAACTCGCCTTGATCGTTGGGAACCGGAGCTGAATGAAGCCATACCAAACGACGAGCGTGACACCACGA
TGCCTGTAGCAATGGCAACAACGTTGCGCAAACTATTAACTGGCGAACTACTTACTCTAGCTTCCCGGCA
ACAATTAATAGACTGGATGGAGGCGGATAAAGTTGCAGGACCACTTCTGCGCTCGGCCCTTCCGGCTGGC
TGGTTTATTGCTGATAAATCTGGAGCCGGTGAGCGTGGGTCTCGCGGTATCATTGCAGCACTGGGGCCAG
ATGGTAAGCCCTCCCGTATCGTAGTTATCTACACGACGGGGAGTCAGGCAACTATGGATGAACGAAATAG
ACAGATCGCTGAGATAGGTGCCTCACTGATTAAGCATTGGTAACTGTCAGACCAAGTTTACTCATATATA
CTTTAGATTGATTTAAAACTTCATTTTTAATTTAAAAGGATCTAGGTGAAGATCCTTTTTGATAATCTCA
TGACCAAAATCCCTTAACGTGAGTTTTCGTTCCACTGAGCGTCAGACCCCGTAGAAAAGATCAAAGGATC
TTCTTGAGATCCTTTTTTTCTGCGCGTAATCTGCTGCTTGCAAACAAAAAAACCACCGCTACCAGCGGTG
GTTTGTTTGCCGGATCAAGAGCTACCAACTCTTTTTCCGAAGGTAACTGGCTTCAGCAGAGCGCAGATAC
CAAATACTGTTCTTCTAGTGTAGCCGTAGTTAGGCCACCACTTCAAGAACTCTGTAGCACCGCCTACATA
CCTCGCTCTGCTAATCCTGTTACCAGTGGCTGCTGCCAGTGGCGATAAGTCGTGTCTTACCGGGTTGGAC
TCAAGACGATAGTTACCGGATAAGGCGCAGCGGTCGGGCTGAACGGGGGGTTCGTGCACACAGCCCAGCT
TGGAGCGAACGACCTACACCGAACTGAGATACCTACAGCGTGAGCTATGAGAAAGCGCCACGCTTCCCGA
AGGGAGAAAGGCGGACAGGTATCCGGTAAGCGGCAGGGTCGGAACAGGAGAGCGCACGAGGGAGCTTCCA
GGGGGAAACGCCTGGTATCTTTATAGTCCTGTCGGGTTTCGCCACCTCTGACTTGAGCGTCGATTTTTGT
GATGCTCGTCAGGGGGGCGGAGCCTATGGAAAAACGCCAGCAACGCGGCCTTTTTACGGTTCCTGGCCTT
TTGCTGGCCTTTTGCTCACATGT
Features (pLannotate 1.2.2; 12 found; start..end, strand, type, name):
     12..39      +  repeat_region  AAV2 ITR (fragment): inverted terminal repeat of adeno-associated virus serotype 2 inverted
     68..95      +  repeat_region  AAV2 ITR (fragment): inverted terminal repeat of adeno-associated virus serotype 2 inverted
    822..1847    +  CDS            cre: RECR_BPP1 - Experimental evidence at protein level: Swiss-Prot protein existence level 1. Catalyzes site-specific recombination between two 34-base- pair LOXP sites. Its role is to maintain the phage genome as a monomeric unit-copy plasmid in the lysogenic state. From Escherichia phage P1 (Bacteriophage P1).
   1887..1998    +  polyA_signal   bGH poly(A) signal: bovine growth hormone polyadenylation signal
   2116..2256    +  repeat_region  AAV2 ITR: inverted terminal repeat of adeno-associated virus serotype 2 inverted
   2261..2312    -  misc_feature   bom (fragment): basis of mobility region from pBR322
   2331..2786    +  rep_origin     f1 ori (sequence partly withheld): f1 bacteriophage origin of replication; arrow indicates direction of (+) strand synthesis
   2787..2836    -  misc_feature   bom (fragment): basis of mobility region from pBR322
   2938..2973    -  CDS            rop (fragment): Rop protein, which maintains plasmids at low copy number; rop
   3068..3172    +  promoter       AmpR promoter: bla
   3173..4033    +  CDS            AmpR: β-lactamase; bla; confers resistance to ampicillin, carbenicillin, and related antibiotics
   4204..4792    +  rep_origin     ori: high-copy-number ColE1/pMB1/pBR322/pUC origin of replication
