[The description below was written by a language model from this plasmid's Addgene catalogue record and pLannotate feature annotations shown in this document.]
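Description:
AiP20137 - pAAV-AiE2588m-minBG-iCre(R297T)-BGHpA is an AAV transfer plasmid of about 4.9 kb built on a pAAV2 backbone. It is meant for packaging a recombinant adeno-associated virus genome that delivers Cre recombinase to specific populations of brain cells. In bacteria it replicates from a high-copy ColE1/pUC-type origin and is selected with ampicillin through the bla gene and its native promoter. An f1 phage origin is also present, along with small remnants of the pBR322 bom and rop regions. The expression cassette is flanked by AAV2 inverted terminal repeats, which provide the cis signals for genome replication and encapsidation. The automated annotation finds the downstream ITR intact but only two short fragments of the upstream one. This could reflect a truncated repeat or the difficulty of sequencing and annotating these hairpin-forming elements, and the record does not say which.

The payload is a synthetic, codon-improved Cre (iCre) carrying an R297T substitution, annotated as a roughly 1 kb Cre coding sequence and terminated by the bovine growth hormone polyadenylation signal. According to the catalogue fields, transcription is driven by the minBG minimal promoter. This is commonly a minimal beta-globin promoter with little activity of its own, so expression depends on the AiE2588m enhancer placed upstream. Neither the enhancer nor the promoter is picked up in the feature table, but the unannotated stretch between the upstream ITR and the Cre open reading frame presumably holds them. The record does not state which cell population AiE2588m targets or why the R297T change was introduced. The construct belongs to a collection of enhancer AAVs for genetic access to cortical cell types. Its likely use is enhancer-restricted recombination of loxP-flanked or Cre-dependent reporter and effector alleles.
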