Addgene plasmid #230799: AiP20137 - pAAV-AiE2588m-minBG-iCre(R297T)-BGHpA
Purpose: AiE2588m is an enhancer sequence, designed to drive AAV-mediated transgene expression in specific populations of brain cells
Depositing lab: Allen Institute for Brain Science & Bosiljka Tasic. Depositing organization: Allen Institute. Publication: A suite of enhancer AAVs and transgenic mouse lines for genetic access to cortical cell types. Ben-Simon Y, Hooper M, Narayan S, Daigle TL, Dwivedi D, Way SW, Oster A, Stafford DA, Mich JK, Taormina MJ, Martinez RA, Opitz-Araya X, Roth JR, Alexander JR, Allen S, Amster A, Arbuckle J, Ayala A, Baker PM, Bakken TE, Barcelli T, Barta S, Bendrick J, Bertagnolli D, Bielstein C, Bishwakarma P, Bowlus J, Boyer G, Brouner K, Casian B, Casper T, Chakka AB, Chakrabarty R, Chance RK, Chavan S, Clark M, Colbert K, Collman F, Daniel S, Departee M, DiValentin P, Donadio N, Dotson N, Egdorf T, Fliss T, Gabitto M, Garcia J, Gary A, Gasperini M, Gloe J, Goldy J, Gore BB, Graybuck L, Greisman N, Haeseleer F, Halterman C, Haradon Z, Hastings SD, Helback O, Ho W, Hockemeyer D, Huang C, Huff S, Hunker A, Johansen N, Jones D, Juneau Z, Kalmbach B, Kannan M, Khem S, Kussick E, Kutsal R, Larsen R, Lee C, Lee AY, Leibly M, Lenz GH, Li S, Liang E, Lusk N, Madigan Z, Malloy J, Malone J, McCue R, Melchor J, Mollenkopf T, Moosman S, Morin E, Newman D, Ng L, Ngo K, Omstead V, Otto S, Oyama A, Pena N, Pham T, Phillips E, Pom CA, Potekhina L, Ransford S, Ray PL, Rette D, Reynoldson C, Rimorin C, Rocha D, Ruiz A, Sanchez REA, Sawyer L, Sedeno-Cortes A, Sevigny JP, Shapovalova N, Shepard N, Shulga L, Sigler AR, Siverts L, Soliman S, Somasundaram S, Staats B, Stewart K, Szelenyi E, Tieu M, Trader C, Tran A, van Velthoven CTJ, Walker M, Wang Y, Weed N, Wirthlin M, Wood T, Wynalda B, Yao Z, Zhou T, Ariza J, Dee N, Reding M, Ronellenfitch K, Mufti S, Sunkin SM, Smith KA, Esposito L, Waters J, Thyagarajan B, Yao S, Lein ES, Zeng H, Levi BP, Ngai J, Ting JT, Tasic B. Cell. 2025 May 16:S0092-8674(25)00513-6. doi: 10.1016/j.cell.2025.05.002. PubMed 40403729.
Backbone
  Vector backbone: pAAV2
  Vector type: AAV
Growth in bacteria
  Bacterial resistance: Ampicillin, 100 μg/mL
  Growth temperature: 37°C
  Growth strain: NEB Stable
  Copy number: High Copy
Gene/Insert
  Gene/Insert name: iCre(R297T)
  Species: Synthetic
  Promoter: minBG
  Cloning method: Restriction Enzyme; 5′ cloning site BamHI (unknown if destroyed); 3′ cloning site XhoI (unknown if destroyed)
Terms and licenses: Academic/Nonprofit Terms; Industry Terms: Not Available to Industry
How to cite: AiP20137 - pAAV-AiE2588m-minBG-iCre(R297T)-BGHpA was a gift from Allen Institute for Brain Science & Bosiljka Tasic (Addgene plasmid # 230799 ; http://n2t.net/addgene:230799 ; RRID:Addgene_230799)
